>Addgene plasmid #184885 | pECNUS2 | addgene full sequence | sequence record 435252 | Addgene NGS Result
TGCCGAATTCGGATCCGGAGTTCTAGAATGTCGCGGAACAAATTTTAAAACTAAATCCTAAATTTTTCTA
ATTTTGTTGCCAATAGTGGATATGTGGGCCGTATAGAAGGAATCTATTGAAGGCCCAAACCCATACTGAC
GAGCCCAAAGGTTCGTTTTGCGTTTTATGTTTCGGTTCGATGCCAACGCCACATTCTGAGCTAGGCAAAA
AACAAACGTGTCTTTGAATAGACTCCTCTCGTTAACACATGCAGCGGCTGCATGGTGACGCCATTAACAC
GTGGCCTACAATTGCATGATGTCTCCATTGACACGTGACTTCTCGTCTCCTTTCTTAATATATCTAACAA
ACACTCCTACCTCTTCCAAAATATATACACATCTTTTTGATCAATCTCTCATTCAAAATCTCATTCTCTC
TAGTAAACAAGAACAAAAAAATGGCGGATACAGCTAGAGGAACCCATCACGATATCATCGGCAGAGATCA
GTACCCGATGATGGGCCGAGATCGTGACCAGTACCAGATGTCCGGACGAGGATCTGACTACTCCAAGTCT
AGGCAGATTGCTAAAGCTGCAACTGCTGTCACAGCTGGTGGTTCCCTCCTTGTTCTCTCCAGCCTTACCC
TTGTTGGAACTGTCATAGCTTTGACTGTTGCAACACCTCTGCTCGTTATCTTCAGCCCAATCCTTGTCCC
GGCTCTCATCACAGTTGCACTCCTCATCACCGGTTTTCTTTCCTCTGGAGGGTTTGGCATTGCCGCTATA
ACCGTTTTCTCTTGGATTTACAAGTAAGCACACATTTATCATCTTACTTCATAATTTTGTGCAATATGTG
CATGCATGTGTTGAGCCAGTAGCTTTGGATCAATTTTTTTGGTCGAATAACAAATGTAACAATAAGAAAT
TGCAAATTCTAGGGAACATTTGGTTAACTAAATACGAAATTTGACCTAGCTAGCTTGAATGTGTCTGTGT
ATATCATCTATATAGGTAAAATGCTTGGTATGATACCTATTGATTGTGAATAGGTACGCAACGGGAGAGC
ACCCACAGGGATCAGACAAGTTGGACAGTGCAAGGATGAAGTTGGGAAGCAAAGCTCAGGATCTGAAAGA
CAGAGCTCAGTACTACGGACAGCAACATACTGGTGGGGAACATGACCGTGACCGTACTCGTGGTGGCCAG
CACACTACTATGAGCGAGCTGATTAAGGAGAACATGCACATGAAGCTGTACATGGAGGGCACCGTGAACA
ACCACCACTTCAAGTGCACATCCGAGGGCGAAGGCAAGCCCTACGAGGGCACCCAGACCATGAGAATCAA
GGTGGTCGAGGGCGGCCCTCTCCCCTTCGCCTTCGACATCCTGGCTACCAGCTTCATGTACGGCAGCAGA
ACCTTCATCAACCACACCCAGGGCATCCCCGACTTCTTTAAGCAGTCCTTCCCTGAGGGCTTCACATGGG
AGAGAGTCACCACATACGAAGATGGGGGCGTGCTGACCGCTACCCAGGACACCAGCCTCCAGGACGGCTG
CCTCATCTACAACGTCAAGATCAGAGGGGTGAACTTCCCATCCAACGGCCCTGTGATGCAGAAGAAAACA
CTCGGCTGGGAGGCCAACACCGAGATGCTGTACCCCGCTGACGGCGGCCTGGAAGGCAGAAGCGACATGG
CCCTGAAGCTCGTGGGCGGGGGCCACCTGATCTGCAACTTCAAGACCACATACAGATCCAAGAAACCCGC
TAAGAACCTCAAGATGCCCGGCGTCTACTATGTGGACCACAGACTGGAAAGAATCAAGGAGGCCGACAAA
GAAACCTACGTCGAGCAGCACGAGGTGGCTGTGGCCAGATACTGCGACCTCCCTAGCAAACTGGGGCACA
AGTGAGCTTACCCCACTGATGTCATCGTCATAGTCCAATAACTCCAATGTCGGGGAGTTAGTTTATGAGG
AATAAAGTGTTTAGAATTTGATCAGGGGGAGATAATAAAAGCCGAGTTTGAATCTTTTTGTTATAAGTAA
TGTTTATGTGTGTTTCTATATGTTGTCAAATGGTACCATGTTTTTTTTCCTCTCTTTTTGTAACTTGCAA
GTGTTGTGTTGTACTTTATTTGGCTTCTTTGTAAGTTGGTAACGGTGGTCTATATATGGAAAAGGTCTTG
TTTTGTTAAACTTATGTTAGTTAACTGGATTCGTCTTTAACCACAAAAAGTTTTCAATAAGCTACAAATT
TAGACACGCAAGCCGATGCAGTCATTAGTACATATATTTATTGCAAGTGATTACATGGCAACCCAAACTT
CAAAAACAGTAGGTTGCTCCATTTAGTCGCTGCAAGAATTCAAGCTTGGAGGAACCGCAACGTTGAAGGA
GCCACTCAGCCGCGGGTTTCTGGAGTTTAATGAGCTAAGCACATACGTCAGAAACCATTATTGCGCGTTC
AAAAGTCGCCTAAGGTCACTATCAGCTAGCAAATATTTCTTGTCAAAATGCTCCACTGACGTTCCATAAA
TTCCCCTCGGTATCCAATTAGAGTCTCATATTCACTCTCAATCCAAATAATCTGCACCGGATCTGGATCG
TTTCGCATGTCTCCTGAAAGAAGGCCTGCTGATATTAGAAGGGCTACTGAGGCTGATATGCCTGCTGTGT
GCACTATTGTGAATCATTACATTGAGACTTCTACTGTGAATTTCAGGACTGAGCCTCAAGAACCACAAGA
GTGGACTGATGATCTTGTGAGGCTTAGAGAGAGGTATCCTTGGCTTGTTGCTGAAGTGGATGGTGAAGTG
GCTGGTATTGCTTATGCTGGTCCTTGGAAGGCTAGGAATGCTTACGATTGGACTGCTGAGTCTACTGTTT
ACGTGTCTCCTAGGCATCAAAGAACTGGTCTTGGATCTACTCTTTACACTCATCTTTTGAAGTCTTTGGA
GGCTCAGGGTTTCAAGTCTGTGGTTGCTGTGATTGGACTTCCTAATGATCCTTCTGTGAGGATGCATGAG
GCTCTTGGTTATGCTCCTAGGGGAATGCTTAGAGCTGCTGGTTTCAAACATGGAAATTGGCATGATGTGG
GATTCTGGCAGCTTGATTTCTCTCTTCCTGTTCCTCCTAGACCTGTTCTTCCTGTGACTGAGATTTGAGC
GGGACTCTGGATCTAGAGTCAAGCAGATCGTTCAAACATTTGGCAATAAAGTTTCTTAAGATTGAATCCT
GTTGCCGGTCTTGCGATGATTATCATATAATTTCTGTTGAATTACGTTAAGCATGTAATAATTAACATGT
AATGCATGACGTTATTTATGAGATGGGTTTTTATGATTAGAGTCCCGCAATTATACATTTAATACGCGAT
AGAAAACAAAATATAGCGCGCAAACTAGGATAAATTATCGCGCGCGGTGTCATCTATGTTACTAGATCCG
CTACTAGAATTCGAGCTCAGCGTTGTCAATCAATTGGCAAGTCATAAAATGCATTAAAAAATATTTTCAT
ACTCAACTACAAATCCATGAGTATAACTATAATTATAAAGCAATGATTAGAATCTGACAAGGATTCTGGA
AAATTACATAAAGGAAAGTTCATAAATGTCTAAAACACAAGAGGACATACTTGTATTCAGTAACATTTGC
AGCTTTTCTAGGTCTGAAAATATATTTGTTGCCTAGTGAATAAGCATAATGGTACAACTACAAGTGTTTT
ACTCCTCATATTAACTTCGGTCATTAGAGGCCACGATTTGACACATTTTTACTCAAAACAAAATGTTTGC
ATATCTCTTATAATTTCAAATTCAACACACAACAAATAAGAGAAAAAACAAATAATATTAATTTGAGAAT
GAACAAAAGGACCATATCATTCATTAACTCTTCTCCATCCATTTCCATTTCACAGTTCGATAGCGAAAAC
CGAATAAAAAACACAGTAAATTACAAGCACAACAAATGGTACAAGAAAAACAGTTTTCCCAATGCCATAA
TACTCAAACTCAGTAGGATTCTGGTGTGTGCGCAATGAAACTGATGCATTGAACTTGACGAACGTTGTCG
AAACCGATGATACGAACGAAAGCAAGCTCACTTCTTCTTCTTAGCCTGTCCAGCCTTCTTGGTAGCAGCT
GGCCTCTTGCCACCATCTCCTCCAAGCTGAGAAAGATCGATTCTTGTCTCGTAAAGTCCGGTGATAGACT
GGTGGATAAGGGTAGCATCAAGAACCTCCTTGGTAGATCTGTAAACTTTTCTATCGATGGTGGTATCGAA
GTACTTGAAAGCTCTTGGAGCACCAAGGTTGGTAAGGGTGAAAAGGTGGATGATGTTCTCAGCCTGCTCT
CTGATTGGCTTATCTCTGTGCTTGTTGTAAGCAGAAAGAACCTTATCAAGGTTAGCATCAGCAAGGATAA
CTCTCTTAGAGAACTCAGAGATTTGCTCGATGATCTCATCAAGGTAGTGCTTGTGCTGCTCAACGAAAAG
CTGCTTCTGCTCGTTATCCTCTGGAGATCCCTTCAACTTCTCGTAGTGAGAAGCAAGGTAAAGGAAGTTA
ACGTACTTAGATGGAAGAGCAAGCTCGTTTCCCTTCTGAAGAAATCTAGCAGAAGCAAGCATTCTCTTTC
TTCCGTTCTCAAGCTCGAAAAGAGAGTACTTTGGCAACTTGATGATAAGATCCTTCTTAACCTCCTTGTA
TCCCTTAGCCTCAAGGAAATCGATTGGGTTCTTCTCGAAAGAAGAACGCTCCATGATGGTGATTCCAAGA
AGCTCCTTAACAGACTTCAACTTCTTAGACTTTCCCTTCTCAACCTTAGCAACAACAAGAACAGAGTAAG
CAACGGTTGGAGAAACGAATCCTCCGTACTTCTTTGGGTCCCAATCCTTCTTTCTAGCGATCAACTTATC
AGAGTTTCTCTTTGGTCTGATAGACTCCTTAGAGAATCCTCCGGTCTGAACCTCGGTTTTCTTAACGATG
TTAACCTGTGGCATAGAAAGAACCTTTCTAACGGTAGCGAAATCTCTTCCCTTATCCCAAACGATCTCTC
CTGTCTCTCCGTTTGTCTCGATAAGTGGTCTTTTTCTGATCTCTCCGTTAGCAAGGGTGATCTCGGTCTT
GAAGAAGTTCATGATGTTAGAGTAGAAGAAGTACTTAGCGGTAGCCTTTCCGATCTCCTGCTCAGACTTA
GCGATCATCTTTCTAACATCGTAAACCTTGTAATCTCCGTAAACGAACTCAGACTCCAACTTTGGGTACT
TCTTGATAAGAGCGGTTCCAACAACAGCGTTAAGGTAAGCATCGTGAGCGTGGTGGTAGTTGTTGATCTC
TCTAACCTTGTAGAACTGGAAATCCTTTCTGAAATCAGAAACCAACTTAGACTTCAAGGTGATAACCTTA
ACCTCTCTGATCAACTTATCGTTCTCATCGTACTTGGTGTTCATACGAGAATCAAGGATCTGAGCAACGT
GCTTGGTGATCTGTCTGGTTTCAACAAGCTGTCTCTTGATGAATCCAGCCTTATCAAGCTCAGAAAGTCC
TCCTCTCTCAGCCTTGGTAAGGTTATCGAACTTTCTCTGGGTGATCAACTTAGCGTTAAGAAGCTGTCTC
CAGTAGTTCTTCATCTTCTTAACAACCTCCTCAGATGGAACGTTATCAGACTTTCCTCTGTTCTTATCAG
AACGGGTAAGAACCTTGTTATCGATAGAATCATCCTTCAAGAAAGACTGTGGAACGATGTGATCAACATC
GTAATCAGAAAGTCTGTTGATGTCAAGCTCCTGATCAACGTACATATCTCTTCCGTTCTGAAGGTAGTAA
AGGTACAACTTCTCGTTCTGAAGCTGGGTGTTCTCAACTGGGTGCTCCTTCAAGATTTGAGATCCAAGCT
CCTTGATTCCCTCCTCGATTCTCTTCATTCTCTCACGAGAGTTCTTCTGTCCCTTCTGGGTGGTCTGGTT
CTCTCTAGCCATCTCGATAACGATGTTCTCTGGCTTGTGTCTACCCATAACCTTAACAAGCTCATCAACA
ACCTTAACGGTCTGAAGGATTCCCTTCTTGATAGCTGGAGATCCAGCAAGGTTAGCGATGTGCTCGTGAA
GAGAATCTCCCTGTCCAGAAACCTGAGCCTTCTGGATGTCCTCCTTGAAGGTAAGAGAATCATCGTGGAT
AAGCTGCATGAAGTTTCTGTTAGCGAATCCATCAGACTTCAAGAAATCAAGGATGGTCTTTCCAGACTGC
TTATCTCTGATTCCGTTGATCAACTTACGAGAAAGTCTACCCCATCCGGTGTATCTTCTTCTCTTCAACT
GCTTCATAACCTTATCATCGAAAAGGTGAGCGTAGGTCTTGAGTCTCTCCTCGATCATCTCTCTATCCTC
GAAAAGGGTAAGGGTAAGAACGATGTCCTCAAGGATGTCCTCGTTCTCCTCGTTATCAAGGAAATCCTTA
TCCTTGATGATCTTCAAAAGATCGTGGTAGGTTCCAAGAGAAGCGTTGAATCTATCCTCAACTCCAGAGA
TTTCAACAGAATCGAAGCACTCGATCTTCTTGAAGTAATCCTCCTTCAACTGCTTAACGGTAACCTTTCT
GTTGGTCTTGAAAAGAAGATCAACGATAGCCTTCTTCTGCTCTCCAGAAAGGAAAGCTGGCTTTCTCATT
CCCTCGGTAACGTACTTAACCTTGGTAAGCTCGTTGTAAACGGTGAAGTACTCGTAAAGAAGAGAGTGCT
TTGGAAGAACCTTCTCGTTTGGAAGGTTCTTATCGAAGTTGGTCATTCTCTCGATGAAAGACTGAGCAGA
AGCTCCCTTATCAACAACCTGCACATCAACAAATTTTGGTCATATATTAGAAAAGTTATAAATTAAAATA
TACACACTTATAAACTACAGAAAAGCAATTGCTATATACTACATTCTTTTATTTTGAAAAAAATATTTGA
AATATTATATTACTACTAATTAATGATAATTATTATATATATATCAAAGGTAGAAGCAGAAACTTACCTC
CTCGAAGTTCCAAGGGGTGATTGTCTCCTCAGACTTTCTGGTCATCCAAGCGAAACGAGAGTTTCCTCTA
GCAAGTGGTCCAACGTAGTATGGGATTCTGAAGGTAAGGATCTTCTCGATCTTCTCTCTGTTATCCTTCA
AGAATGGGTAGAAATCCTCCTGTCTACGAAGGATAGCGTGAAGCTCTCCAAGGTGGATCTGGTGTGGGAT
AGATCCGTTATCGAAGGTTCTCTGCTTTCTAAGAAGATCCTCTCTGTTCAACTTAACAAGAAGCTCCTCG
GTTCCATCCATCTTCTCAAGGATTGGCTTGATGAACTTGTAGAACTCCTCCTGAGAAGCTCCTCCATCGA
TGTATCCAGCGTATCCGTTCTTAGACTGATCGAAGAAGATTTCCTTGTACTTCTCTGGAAGCTGCTGTCT
AACAAGAGCCTTCAAAAGGGTAAGATCCTGGTGGTGCTCATCGTATCTCTTGATCATAGAAGCAGAAAGT
GGAGCCTTGGTGATCTCGGTGTTAACTCTAAGGATGTCAGAAAGAAAAATAGCATCAGAAAGGTTCTTAG
CAGCAAGGAAAAGATCAGCGTACTGATCTCCGATCTGAGCAAGAAGGTTATCAAGATCATCATCGTAGGT
ATCCTTAGAAAGCTGCAACTTAGCATCCTCAGCAAGATCGAAGTTAGACTTGAAGTTTGGGGTAAGTCCA
AGAGAAAGAGCGATAAGGTTTCCGAAAAGTCCGTTCTTCTTCTCTCCTGGAAGCTGAGCGATAAGGTTCT
CAAGTCTACGAGACTTAGAAAGTCTAGCAGAAAGGATAGCCTTAGCATCAACTCCAGAAGCGTTGATTGG
GTTCTCCTCGAAAAGCTGGTTGTAGGTCTGAACAAGCTGGATGAACAACTTATCAACATCAGAGTTATCT
GGGTTAAGATCTCCCTCGATAAGGAAGTGTCCTCTGAACTTGATCATGTGAGCAAGAGCAAGGTAGATAA
GTCTAAGATCAGCCTTATCGGTAGAATCAACCAACTTCTTTCTAAGGTGGTAGATGGTTGGGTACTTCTC
GTGGTAAGCAACCTCATCAACGATGTTTCCGAAGATTGGGTGTCTCTCGTGCTTCTTATCCTCCTCAACA
AGGAAAGACTCCTCAAGTCTGTGGAAGAAAGAATCATCAACCTTAGCCATCTCGTTAGAGAAGATTTCCT
GAAGGTAGCAGATTCTGTTCTTTCTTCTGGTGTATCTTCTTCTAGCGGTTCTCTTCAATCTGGTAGCCTC
AGCGGTTTCTCCAGAATCGAAAAGAAGAGCACCGATAAGGTTCTTCTTGATAGAGTGTCTATCGGTGTTT
CCAAGAACCTTGAACTTCTTAGATGGAACCTTGTACTCATCGGTGATAACAGCCCATCCAACAGAGTTGG
TTCCGATGGCAAGTCCGATAGAGTACTTCTTGTCACTTCCACCAGATGATCCTCCAGATGATTCAGGGGT
AGCACTCTCAGATGTTCCAGGCGTTTCAGAACCAGAAGAACCTCCAGAAGAACCTCCAGAATTAATAGAA
GATTGAGCTTTCTTTTGAGCATTGAAAACTTGTCTTGGCATTCGGTAAAAATCACACAAAAGAGCAGCAC
ATTCATCAGCCAAGATACCCTCTGTAATTTCAACTCTATGATTCATACCAGGATAGTTCAAAACATTCAT
AAGAGAACCAGCAGCTCCTCTCTTAGAATTTCTAACACCGAAAACAACTCTTCCGATTCTTGAATGAATC
ATAGCTCCAGCACACATAACACATGGTTCGAATGTAACATAAAGAGTAGCATCGATAAGTCTATAGTTCT
GCATAACCAAACCTCCTTGTCTAAGAGCCATAATCTCAGCATGAGCAGTAGGATCATGAAGTCCGATAGC
TCTATTCCAACCTTCTCCAATAACTCTGTTATTCAAAACAAGAACAGCTCCAACAGGAACCTCTCTTTCA
TCCCTTGCCCTTTTTGCTAATGTAAGTGCGTGCCTCATCCAGTATTCGTGACTAAACTCCACCTCTGAAG
ATCCGCCGCTAGACCCACCAGACGACTCTGGTGTCGCCGACTCCGACGTGCCTGGAGTCTCAGAACCTGA
CGACCCCCCGGAGCTGCCACCAGAATCCGTCGATGACTGTGCCTTCTTCTGCGCTTTGATTTCTTGTCTC
CGCATCCGGAAGAAGTCGGAAAGCAGAGCCGCGCATTCATCCGCCAAAATACCCTCGGTGATTTCCACCC
TGTGGTTCATGCCAGGATGGTGCAAAACGTCCATAAGGCTACCTGCTGCGCCTGTTTTTGCATCCCTAGC
GCCGAACACGACGCGCCCAATGCGGGAATGAATCATTGCGCCCGCGCACATGACACACGGCTCGAGAGTC
ACATAAAGAGTAGCGTCTATCAAGCGATAGTTCTGCATCACCAGACCCCCCTGTCTAAGAGCCATAATCT
CAGCATGTGCTGTTGGATCGTGTCTGCCTATCGGCCGATTCCACCCCTCTCCGATAACGCGGTTATTGTG
CACAAGCACAGCCCCCACCGGAACTTCCCGCTCGTCCCACGCTCTCTTGGCCAACGTCAAAGCGTGCCGC
ATCCAATACTCGTGGGAAAACTCAACTTCTGACATTGGCTGTGGTGAGAGAAACAGAGCGTGAGCTCAAA
TACACAAGTACGAAATCAGAGTTATGAGAGAGGATTTGGAGAAAGAAGATCACCTGAAGATCGTTTGCGT
CGCGCGAATGAGAGAGACGGCAGAGAAAACGAGAAGCTTTAAGAGGACGAACAAAAACCCTAATGTCACT
CCTTTTATATAGATGAGAAATTTAGGGTTTGGGCTCTAATGGAGCTGTCTACATGGGCTTTCATTTCTTT
ATCCAGTAAAGAACCGGTTTAACAGGTTCCCTGGTTTATACGTGGTTTTAGCCGGTTAACTTACGGAATA
TTATTTTTATCTTAAGTTACACAAATTACATCATTAATAGTAAAACAAAATTTTATGGTGCAATTTAAGT
TTTTATGATGAGTGAAATTCGAATAATATACAAATATTTTACTGTTTAGGTTTCCCTAAACCTACTTTTA
GATATGTAAATTAAACATTTTTTTTTTTTTGGTTAGAACCAAGTCAGTGATCATAGAACTCAAAAAGCTG
GTGTTTCAATTGGTACAAGCATTTTTATTGCAAGATATAAAAATTCAGAAGGACATATCCTTGATGTATG
TACATGAAGGAACCGATTTTGACTCCAAGCTACAAAGAAGAAGAAGAATGATATACAAAGAAAACTGCAT
ATCCTCACCATGAAATTGAAAGCTAGAGGAAGGGGAATAACAGATACTCTGCGTAGAAGAGATTCCATAT
AAACCGATAATATCCTGAGATAGCTTCCTGCAATAATCAAATGTTTCTACACTCCGTTAGATATACACTC
CATTGATGTTCCGTGATAACGAGTTTATGTTTGTACAAAAGTATTTTACCTTGGTGTAGTTTGCTTTTTC
TAGTACCCATGTCTACCAAAGATCAACAACAAAGATATTAGAGATTAATGAATTTGGCAGTGTCAAATGC
AGAAACTAAAGCATATAGTTATGAAGTTCTTGTGCATTATCTCAAAAGTATGTAAGAGATATAAGAGTAT
CTCATAATGCTTTACCTGGAAAATTAAGCCTGAAGCCAAGATCACATGTGCAGGAATCATCAAGCTACCT
CTAAAAACCTGTTCATTGTTAAAGGATAAGAGGGTTGGTCTTTTCAAAGCTGCATACTGAGGAAAGTAAC
AATATCGCAACAAAAATAAATTGGTGGCGATAGTTTATCAAGCTTCTACATGCAGTAATGGTGTTCGTGC
TTTAATTAACCGAAATAGTTAAGACGGAAATAGATGAATTCACCTGAGGCATGTAGAAAGCTAGTGATAT
GGCTGAAACATAATTTACTAGCAGAAGTCCAGAACCGAGGAATGCAATGTTTCTCACTCCAAGTTTTGTT
GCCAGGGTTGATATTTGGAACCTATTCAAGATCAATCAAAGGCATGATTAACTAAACATGCTTGAACAAA
CACATAAAGACAATATATCAAACGGAGCTGGTTAAACATTGTCTTTGACTGTCAAATGGATTGAGCCAAA
GAGCGGAAAGAAAATGGTTATGCGTGCAGTTACTTACTTTCGATCTCCTTCAACATCAGGAAGGTCCTTT
GTAATAGCAATGACCAGTGCAAACAGTGTCACAAAAGATGTGATGAACGCCACAGGTGCACTGCAAATAG
CGAATCAAAAGTTGAGTAATATATCTACTCACGATTATGGGGAGCTCCTTACGAATTCCCATGGGGAGCA
TCTTCATTCTTAAGATATGAAGATAATCTTCAAAAGGCCCCTGGGAATCTGAAAGAAGAGAAGCAGGCCC
ATTTATATGGGAAAGAACAATAGTATTTCTTATATAGGCCCATTTAAGTTGAAAACAATCTTCAAAAGTC
CCACATCGCTTAGATAAGAAAACGAAGCTGAGTTTATATACAGCTAGAGTCGAAGTAGTGATTGTGAGAC
CGTCACAGCTTGTCTGTAAGCGGATGCCGGGAGCAGACAAGCCCGTCAGGGCGCGTCAGCGGGTGTTGGC
GGGTGTCGGGGCTGGCTTAACTATGCGGCATCAGAGCAGATTGTACTGAGAGTGCACCATATGCGGTGTG
AAATACCGCACAGATGCGTAAGGAGAAAATACCGCATCAGGCGCCATTCGCCATTCAGGCTGCGCAACTG
TTGGGAAGGGCGATCGGTGCGGGCCTCTTCGCTATTACGCCAGCTGGCGAAAGGGGGATGTGCTGCAAGG
CGATTAAGTTGGGTAACGCCAGGGTTTTCCCAGTCACGACGTTGTAAAACGACGGCCAGTGAATTCGAGC
TCGGTACCCGGGGATCCTCTAGAGTCGACCTGCAGGCATGCAAGCTTGGCGTAATCATGGTCATAGCTGT
TTCCTGTGTGAAATTGTTATCCGCTCACAATTCCACACAACATACGAGCCGGAAGCATAAAGTGTAAAGC
CTGGGGTGCCTAATGAGTGAGCTAACTCACATTAATTGCGTTGCGCTCACTGCCCGCTTTCCAGTCGGGA
AACCTGTCGTGCCAGCTGCGGTCTCAGTTTAAGAGCTATGCTGGAAACAGCATAGCAAGTTTAAATAAGG
CTAGTCCGTTATCAACTTGAAAAAGTGGCACCGAGTCGGTGCTTTTTTTTGCAAAATTTTCCAGATCGAT
TTCTTCTTCCTCTGTTCTTCGGCGTTCAATTTCTGGGGTCGCTCAGAGAGGATGCACATGTGACCGAGGG
ACACGAAGTGATCCGTTTAAACTATCAGTGTTTGACAGGATATATTGGCGGGTAAACCTAAGAGAAAAGA
GCGTTTATTAGAATAATCGGATATTTAAAAGGGCGTGAAAAGGTTTATCCGTTCGTCCATTTGTATGTGC
CAGCCGCCTTTGCGACGCTCACCGGGCTGGTTGCCCTCGCCGCTGGGCTGGCGGCCGTCTATGGCCCTGC
AAACGCGCCAGAAACGCCGTCGAAGCCGTGTGCGAGACACCGCGGCCGCCGGCGTTGTGGATACCTCGCG
GAAAACTTGGCCCTCACTGACAGATGAGGGGCGGACGTTGACACTTGAGGGGCCGACTCACCCGGCGCGG
CGTTGACAGATGAGGGGCAGGCTCGATTTCGGCCGGCGACGTGGAGCTGGCCAGCCTCGCAAATCGGCGA
AAACGCCTGATTTTACGCGAGTTTCCCACAGATGATGTGGACAAGCCTGGGGATAAGTGCCCTGCGGTAT
TGACACTTGAGGGGCGCGACTACTGACAGATGAGGGGCGCGATCCTTGACACTTGAGGGGCAGAGTGCTG
ACAGATGAGGGGCGCACCTATTGACATTTGAGGGGCTGTCCACAGGCAGAAAATCCAGCATTTGCAAGGG
TTTCCGCCCGTTTTTCGGCCACCGCTAACCTGTCTTTTAACCTGCTTTTAAACCAATATTTATAAACCTT
GTTTTTAACCAGGGCTGCGCCCTGTGCGCGTGACCGCGCACGCCGAAGGGGGGTGCCCCCCCTTCTCGAA
CCCTCCCGGCCCGCTAACGCGGGCCTCCCATCCCCCCAGGGGCTGCGCCCCTCGGCCGCGAACGGCCTCA
CCCCAAAAATGGCAGCGCTGGCCAATTCCCGAGTGCGCGGAACCCCTATTTGTTTATTTTTCTAAATACA
TTCAAATATGTATCCGCTCATGAGACAATAACCCTGATAAATGCTTCAATAATATTGAAAAAGGAAGAGT
ATGGCTAAAATGAGAATATCACCGGAATTGAAAAAACTGATCGAAAAATACCGCTGCGTAAAAGATACGG
AAGGAATGTCTCCTGCTAAGGTATATAAGCTGGTGGGAGAAAATGAAAACCTATATTTAAAAATGACGGA
CAGCCGGTATAAAGGGACCACCTATGATGTGGAACGGGAAAAGGACATGATGCTATGGCTGGAAGGAAAG
CTGCCTGTTCCAAAGGTCCTGCACTTTGAACGGCATGATGGCTGGAGCAATCTGCTCATGAGTGAGGCCG
ATGGCGTCCTTTGCTCGGAAGAGTATGAAGATGAACAAAGCCCTGAAAAGATTATCGAGCTGTATGCGGA
GTGCATCAGGCTCTTTCACTCCATCGACATATCGGATTGTCCCTATACGAATAGCTTAGACAGCCGCTTA
GCCGAATTGGATTACTTACTGAATAACGATCTGGCCGATGTGGATTGCGAAAACTGGGAAGAGGACACTC
CATTTAAAGATCCGCGCGAGCTGTATGATTTTTTAAAGACGGAAAAGCCCGAAGAGGAACTTGTCTTTTC
CCACGGCGACCTGGGAGACAGCAACATCTTTGTGAAAGATGGCAAAGTAAGTGGCTTTATTGATCTTGGG
AGAAGCGGCAGGGCGGACAAGTGGTATGACATTGCCTTCTGCGTCCGGTCGCTCAGGGAGGATATCGGGG
AAGAACAGTATGTCGAGCTATTTTTTGACTTACTGGGGATCAAGCCTGATTGGGAGAAAATAAAATATTA
TATTTTACTGGATGAATTGTTTTAGCTGTCAGACCAAGTTTACTCATATATACTTTAGATTGATTTAAAA
CTTCATTTTTAATTTAAAAGGATCTAGGTGAAGATCCTTTTTGATAATCTCATGACCAAAATCCCTTAAC
GTGAGTTTTCGTTCCACTGAGCGTCAGACCCCGTAGAAAAGATCAAAGGATCTTCTTGAGATCCTTTTTT
TCTGCGCGTAATCTGCTGCTTGCAAACAAAAAAACCACCGCTACCAGCGGTGGTTTGTTTGCCGGATCAA
GAGCTACCAACTCTTTTTCCGAAGGTAACTGGCTTCAGCAGAGCGCAGATACCAAATACTGTTCTTCTAG
TGTAGCCGTAGTTAGGCCACCACTTCAAGAACTCTGTAGCACCGCCTACATACCTCGCTCTGCTAATCCT
GTTACCAGTGGCTGCTGCCAGTGGCGATAAGTCGTGTCTTACCGGGTTGGACTCAAGACGATAGTTACCG
GATAAGGCGCAGCGGTCGGGCTGAACGGGGGGTTCGTGCACACAGCCCAGCTTGGAGCGAACGACCTACA
CCGAACTGAGATACCTACAGCGTGAGCTATGAGAAAGCGCCACGCTTCCCGAAGGGAGAAAGGCGGACAG
GTATCCGGTAAGCGGCAGGGTCGGAACAGGAGAGCGCACGAGGGAGCTTCCAGGGGGAAACGCCTGGTAT
CTTTATAGTCCTGTCGGGTTTCGCCACCTCTGACTTGAGCGTCGATTTTTGTGATGCTCGTCAGGGGGGC
GGAGCCTATGGAAAAACGCCAGCAACGCGGCCTTTTTACGGTTCCTGGCAGATCCTAGATGTGGCGCAAC
GATGCCGGCGACAAGCAGGAGCGCACCGACTTCTTCCGCATCAAGTGTTTTGGCTCTCAGGCCGAGGCCC
ACGGCAAGTATTTGGGCAAGGGGTCGCTGGTATTCGTGCAGGGCAAGATTCGGAATACCAAGTACGAGAA
GGACGGCCAGACGGTCTACGGGACCGACTTCATTGCCGATAAGGTGGATTATCTGGACACCAAGGCACCA
GGCGGGTCAAATCAGGAATAAGGGCACATTGCCCCGGCGTGAGTCGGGGCAATCCCGCAAGGAGGGTGAA
TGAATCGGACGTTTGACCGGAAGGCATACAGGCAAGAACTGATCGACGCGGGGTTTTCCGCCGAGGATGC
CGAAACCATCGCAAGCCGCACCGTCATGCGTGCGCCCCGCGAAACCTTCCAGTCCGTCGGCTCGATGGTC
CAGCAAGCTACGGCCAAGATCGAGCGCGACAGCGTGCAACTGGCTCCCCCTGCCCTGCCCGCGCCATCGG
CCGCCGTGGAGCGTTCGCGTCGTCTTGAACAGGAGGCGGCAGGTTTGGCGAAGTCGATGACCATCGACAC
GCGAGGAACTATGACGACCAAGAAGCGAAAAACCGCCGGCGAGGACCTGGCAAAACAGGTCAGCGAGGCC
AAGCAGGCCGCGTTGCTGAAACACACGAAGCAGCAGATCAAGGAAATGCAGCTTTCCTTGTTCGATATTG
CGCCGTGGCCGGACACGATGCGAGCGATGCCAAACGACACGGCCCGCTCTGCCCTGTTCACCACGCGCAA
CAAGAAAATCCCGCGCGAGGCGCTGCAAAACAAGGTCATTTTCCACGTCAACAAGGACGTGAAGATCACC
TACACCGGCGTCGAGCTGCGGGCCGACGATGACGAACTGGTGTGGCAGCAGGTGTTGGAGTACGCGAAGC
GCACCCCTATCGGCGAGCCGATCACCTTCACGTTCTACGAGCTTTGCCAGGACCTGGGCTGGTCGATCAA
TGGCCGGTATTACACGAAGGCCGAGGAATGCCTGTCGCGCCTACAGGCGACGGCGATGGGCTTCACGTCC
GACCGCGTTGGGCACCTGGAATCGGTGTCGCTGCTGCACCGCTTCCGCGTCCTGGACCGTGGCAAGAAAA
CGTCCCGTTGCCAGGTCCTGATCGACGAGGAAATCGTCGTGCTGTTTGCTGGCGACCACTACACGAAATT
CATATGGGAGAAGTACCGCAAGCTGTCGCCGACGGCCCGACGGATGTTCGACTATTTCAGCTCGCACCGG
GAGCCGTACCCGCTCAAGCTGGAAACCTTCCGCCTCATGTGCGGATCGGATTCCACCCGCGTGAAGAAGT
GGCGCGAGCAGGTCGGCGAAGCCTGCGAAGAGTTGCGAGGCAGCGGCCTGGTGGAACACGCCTGGGTCAA
TGATGACCTGGTGCATTGCAAACGCTAGGGCCTTGTGGGGTCAGTTCCGGCTGGGGGTTCAGCAGCCCCT
GCTCGGATCTGTTGGACCGGACAGTAGTCATGGTTGATGGGCTGCCTGTATCGAGTGGTGATTTTGTGCC
GAGCTGCCGGTCGGGGAGCTGTTGGCTGGCTGGTGGCAGGATATATTGTGGTGTAAACAAATTGACGCTT
AGACAACTTAATAACACATTGCGGACGTTTTTAATGTACTGGGGTTGAACACTCTG
Features (pLannotate 1.2.2; 27 found; start..end, strand, type, name):
    483..1199    +  CDS            OLEO2_BRANA: Experimental evidence at protein level: Swiss-Prot protein existence level 1. May have a structural role to stabilize the lipid body during desiccation of the seed by preventing coalescence of the oil. Probably interacts with both lipid and phospholipid moieties of lipid bodies. May also provide recognition signals for specific lipase anchorage in lipolysis during seedling growth. From Brassica napus (Rape).
   1200..1892    +  CDS            TagRFP: TagRFP is a basic (constitutively fluorescent) red fluorescent protein published in 2007, derived from Entacmaea quadricolor. It has very low acid sensitivity.
   2394..2576    +  promoter       NOS promoter: nopaline synthase promoter NOS promoter
   2597..3145    +  CDS            bar: PAT_STRHY - Experimental evidence at protein level: Swiss-Prot protein existence level 1. Inactivates phosphinothricin (PPT) by transfer of an acetyl group from acetyl CoA. Can also acetylate demethylphosphinothricin but not PTT or glutamate. This enzyme is an effector of phosphinothricin tripeptide (PTT or bialaphos) resistance. From Streptomyces hygroscopicus. Introduced by genetic manipulation and expressed in glufosinate-tolerant maize by Dekalb Genetics.
   3176..3428    +  terminator     NOS terminator: nopaline synthase terminator and poly(A) signal
   3452..4083    -  terminator     E9 terminator: terminator and polyadenylation signal from the pea rbcS-E9 gene
   4145..8431    -  CDS            pcoCas9: Cas9 endonuclease from the Streptococcus pyogenes Type II CRISPR/Cas system plant codon-optimized Cas9 gene containing the potato IV2 intron
   8537..9025    -  CDS            tadA: TADA_ECOLI - Also known as yfhC. Experimental evidence at protein level: Swiss-Prot protein existence level 1. Catalyzes the deamination of adenosine to inosine at the wobble position 34 of tRNA(Arg2). Essential for cell viability. From Escherichia coli (strain K12).
   9146..9625    -  CDS            tadA: TADA_ECOLI - Also known as yfhC. Experimental evidence at protein level: Swiss-Prot protein existence level 1. Catalyzes the deamination of adenosine to inosine at the wobble position 34 of tRNA(Arg2). Essential for cell viability. From Escherichia coli (strain K12).
  10316..10390   -  CDS            HST (fragment): HSTC_ARATH - Also known as HPT2, VTE2-2. Experimental evidence at protein level: Swiss-Prot protein existence level 1. Involved in the synthesis of plastoquinone-9. Can use both homogentisic acid and 2,5-dihydroxyphenylacetic acid gamma-lactone as prenyl acceptors, and solanesyl diphosphate > farnesyl diphosphate > geranylgeranyl diphosphate >> phytyl diphosphate as prenyl donors. Do not catalyze the decardoxylation of homogentisate uncoupled from prenylation. From Arabidopsis thaliana (Mouse-ear cress).
  10656..10739   -  CDS            HST (fragment): HSTC_ARATH - Also known as HPT2, VTE2-2. Experimental evidence at protein level: Swiss-Prot protein existence level 1. Involved in the synthesis of plastoquinone-9. Can use both homogentisic acid and 2,5-dihydroxyphenylacetic acid gamma-lactone as prenyl acceptors, and solanesyl diphosphate > farnesyl diphosphate > geranylgeranyl diphosphate >> phytyl diphosphate as prenyl donors. Do not catalyze the decardoxylation of homogentisate uncoupled from prenylation. From Arabidopsis thaliana (Mouse-ear cress).
  10891..11262   -  CDS            HST (fragment): HSTC_ARATH - Also known as HPT2, VTE2-2. Experimental evidence at protein level: Swiss-Prot protein existence level 1. Involved in the synthesis of plastoquinone-9. Can use both homogentisic acid and 2,5-dihydroxyphenylacetic acid gamma-lactone as prenyl acceptors, and solanesyl diphosphate > farnesyl diphosphate > geranylgeranyl diphosphate >> phytyl diphosphate as prenyl donors. Do not catalyze the decardoxylation of homogentisate uncoupled from prenylation. From Arabidopsis thaliana (Mouse-ear cress).
  11632..11731   +  misc_feature   bom (fragment): basis of mobility region from pBR322
  11737..11894   -  CDS            lacZα (fragment): LacZα fragment of β-galactosidase; lacZ fragment
  11891..11947   +  misc_feature   MCS: pUC18/19 multiple cloning site
  11982..12004   -  protein_bind   lac operator (fragment): The lac repressor binds to the lac operator to inhibit transcription in E. coli. This inhibition can be relieved by adding lactose or isopropyl-β-D-thiogalactopyranoside (IPTG). lac repressor encoded by lacI
  12008..12038   -  promoter       lac promoter: promoter for the E. coli lac operon
  12053..12074   -  protein_bind   CAP binding site: CAP binding activates transcription in the presence of cAMP. E. coli catabolite activator protein
  12087..12129   -  CDS            lacI (fragment): lac repressor; lacI; The lac repressor binds to the lac operator to inhibit transcription in E. coli. This inhibition can be relieved by adding lactose or isopropyl-β-D-thiogalactopyranoside (IPTG).
  12155..12222   +  misc_RNA       tracrRNA (fragment): trans-activating CRISPR RNA for the Streptococcus pyogenes CRISPR/Cas9 system
  12353..12377   +  misc_feature   RB T-DNA repeat: right border repeat from nopaline C58 T-DNA
  12474..13105   +  rep_origin     oriV: incP origin of replication
  13196..13300   +  promoter       AmpR promoter: bla
  13301..14095   +  CDS            KanR: aminoglycoside phosphotransferase; aphA-3; confers resistance to kanamycin
  14266..14854   +  rep_origin     ori: high-copy-number ColE1/pMB1/pBR322/pUC origin of replication
  15190..16335   +  CDS            trfA: TRFA_ECOLX - Experimental evidence at protein level: Swiss-Prot protein existence level 1. Also involved in plasmid copy number control, promoting intermolecular coupling of protein bound iterons at oriV, which inhibits replication initiation. From Escherichia coli.
  16484..16508   +  misc_feature   LB T-DNA repeat: left border repeat from nopaline C58 T-DNA
