[The description below was written by a language model from this plasmid's Addgene catalogue record and pLannotate feature annotations shown in this document.]
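Description:
pECNUS2 is an empty binary cloning vector for adenine base editing (ABE) in plants, built on the pAGM4673 backbone and about 16.6 kb in the sequenced record. It is a shuttle plasmid. A high-copy ColE1/pUC-type origin supports propagation in E. coli, while the incP oriV together with the trfA replication protein allows maintenance in Agrobacterium. Kanamycin resistance (aphA-3 driven by the bla promoter) provides bacterial selection. Nopaline-type left and right border repeats delimit the T-DNA that Agrobacterium transfers into plant cells.

The T-DNA carries four functional modules. The editor cassette lies on the reverse strand and comprises two tandem E. coli TadA deaminase-derived domains fused upstream of a plant codon-optimised, intron-containing Cas9, closed by the pea rbcS-E9 terminator. The catalogue describes this Cas9 as an NG-PAM nickase (nCas9-3-NG) expressed from the RPS5A promoter. That promoter is not annotated by name, and the short Arabidopsis HST-like fragments upstream of the TadA units probably reflect genomic sequence in that region. The guide module holds a lacZα cassette, with lac promoter and operator, placed directly before the sgRNA scaffold. Golden Gate assembly with BsaI replaces lacZα with a spacer, so correct clones can be picked by blue-white screening. The promoter driving the guide RNA is not identified in the record. For plant selection there is a NOS promoter–bar–NOS terminator cassette conferring Basta (phosphinothricin) resistance. There is also FASTRED, an oleosin–TagRFP fusion that makes transgenic seeds fluoresce red.

The depositor notes an L697F mutation in the nCas9 ORF that affects ABE efficiency in plants. The associated work concerns heritable A-to-G edits in Arabidopsis thaliana.
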