Addgene plasmid #184885: pECNUS2
Purpose: (Empty Backbone) ABE cloning vector, insertion of gRNA sequence via Golden Gate with BsaI and T4 ligase, blue-white screening. Replicates in E.coli and Agrobacterium, binary vector for Agrobacterium T-DNA delivery
Depositing lab: Eunyoung Chae. Depositing organization: National University of Singapore. Publication: Generation of Inheritable A-to-G Transitions Using Adenine Base Editing and NG-PAM Cas9 in Arabidopsis thaliana. Tan YY, Liew YY, Lee RRQ, Castel B, Chan NM, Wan WL, Zhang Y, Hu D, Chan P, Kim ST, Chae E. Mol Plant Microbe Interact. 2025 Feb;38(1):30-42. doi: 10.1094/MPMI-10-24-0127-TA. Epub 2025 Feb 25. PubMed 39585742.
Backbone
  Vector backbone: pAGM4673
  Modifications to backbone: L697F mutation in nCas9-3-NG ORF affects plasmid function in plants with regards to ABE efficiency.
  Vector type: Plant Expression, CRISPR
  Promoter: RPS5A
  Selectable markers: Basta ; FASTRED
Growth in bacteria
  Bacterial resistance: Kanamycin, 50 μg/mL
  Growth temperature: 37°C
  Growth strain: NEB Stable
  Copy number: Unknown
Gene/Insert
  Cloning method: Restriction Enzyme
Terms and licenses: Academic/Nonprofit Terms; Industry Terms: Not Available to Industry
How to cite: pECNUS2 was a gift from Eunyoung Chae (Addgene plasmid # 184885 ; http://n2t.net/addgene:184885 ; RRID:Addgene_184885)
